Addgene plasmid #199634: sgCTRL-puro
Purpose: sgRNA control guide targeting intergenic region
Depositing lab: William Hahn. Depositing organization: Dana-Farber Cancer Institute. Publication: VRK1 as a synthetic lethal target in VRK2 promoter-methylated cancers of the nervous system. So J, Mabe NW, Englinger B, Chow KH, Moyer SM, Yerrum S, Trissal MC, Marques JG, Kwon JJ, Shim B, Pal S, Panditharatna E, Quinn T, Schaefer DA, Jeong D, Mayhew DL, Hwang J, Beroukhim R, Ligon KL, Stegmaier K, Filbin MG, Hahn WC. JCI Insight. 2022 Oct 10;7(19):e158755. doi: 10.1172/jci.insight.158755. PubMed 36040810.
Backbone
  Vector backbone: pXPR_003
  Vector type: Lentiviral
  Selectable markers: Puromycin
Growth in bacteria
  Bacterial resistance: Ampicillin, 100 μg/mL
  Growth temperature: 30°C
  Growth strain: NEB Stable
  Copy number: High Copy
Gene/Insert
  Gene/Insert name: N/A
  gRNA/shRNA sequence: TGCCCCACCCCAGTGCTCAG
  Species: H. sapiens (human)
  Cloning method: Restriction Enzyme; 5′ cloning site Unknown (unknown if destroyed)
Terms and licenses: Academic/Nonprofit Terms; Industry Terms: Not Available to Industry
How to cite: sgCTRL-puro was a gift from William Hahn (Addgene plasmid # 199634 ; http://n2t.net/addgene:199634 ; RRID:Addgene_199634)
