[The description below was written by a language model from this plasmid's Addgene catalogue record and pLannotate feature annotations shown in this document.]
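Description:
sgCTRL-puro is a lentiviral single-guide RNA expression plasmid built on the pXPR_003 backbone, carrying a negative-control guide directed at an intergenic region of the human genome. It is propagated in E. coli through a high-copy ColE1/pUC-type origin with ampicillin selection (AmpR under its own bla promoter). The backbone also retains an f1 origin, an SV40 origin and remnants of a lac/T7/T3 cloning region. The record lists no gene insert, as the only specific payload is the 20-nucleotide spacer.

The viral cassette has the layout of a third-generation, self-inactivating HIV-1 vector. An RSV promoter, which sits at the end of the circular map, drives genomic RNA from a truncated 5' LTR. This is followed by the Ψ packaging signal with a gag fragment, the RRE for Rev-dependent nuclear export, a cPPT/CTS element, a WPRE to boost transcript expression, and a ΔU3 3' LTR with a downstream SV40 polyadenylation signal.

Two expression units lie within this frame. A human U6 RNA polymerase III promoter transcribes the guide, which sits in the gap between that promoter and the Streptococcus pyogenes Cas9 gRNA scaffold. An EF-1α core promoter with its intron A drives puromycin N-acetyltransferase, allowing selection of transduced mammalian cells. No Cas9 coding sequence is annotated, so the nuclease must be supplied separately, for example from a Cas9-expressing cell line.

The construct serves as a cutting control in CRISPR knockout experiments. It was deposited with a study of VRK1 dependency in VRK2 promoter-methylated nervous system cancers, where it would be compared against gene-targeting guides.
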