Features (pLannotate 1.2.2; 29 found; start..end, strand, type, name):
      1..181     +  LTR            5' LTR (truncated): truncated 5' long terminal repeat (LTR) from HIV-1
    228..353     +  misc_feature   HIV-1 Ψ: packaging signal of human immunodeficiency virus type 1
    337..700     +  CDS            HIV-1 gag (fragment): gag protein from human immunodeficiency virus 1; gag
    846..1079    +  misc_feature   RRE: The Rev response element (RRE) of HIV-1 allows for Rev-dependent mRNA export from the nucleus to the cytoplasm.
   1456..1482    +  CDS            Rev (fragment): human immunodeficiency virus 1 (HIV-1) Rev protein; rev; enhances nuclear export of unspliced and incompletely spliced viral mRNAs
   1486..1726    +  promoter       U6 promoter: RNA polymerase III promoter for human U6 snRNA
   1756..1831    +  misc_RNA       gRNA scaffold: guide RNA scaffold for the Streptococcus pyogenes CRISPR/Cas9 system
   1887..2004    +  misc_feature   cPPT/CTS: central polypurine tract and central termination sequence of HIV-1
   2070..2136    +  CDS            small t antigen (fragment): SV40 (simian virus 40) small t antigen
   2162..2373    +  promoter       EF-1α core promoter: core promoter for human elongation factor EF-1α
   2374..3312    +  intron         EF-1α intron A: intron upstream of the start codon of human EF-1α
   3334..3933    +  CDS            PuroR (fragment): puromycin N-acetyltransferase; pac from Streptomyces; confers resistance to puromycin
   3949..4537    +  misc_feature   WPRE: woodchuck hepatitis virus posttranscriptional regulatory element
   4588..4607    +  misc_feature   cPPT/CTS (fragment): central polypurine tract and central termination sequence of HIV-1
   4609..4842    +  LTR            3' LTR (ΔU3): self-inactivating 3' long terminal repeat (LTR) from HIV-1
   4920..5041    +  polyA_signal   SV40 poly(A) signal: SV40 polyadenylation signal
   5081..5216    +  rep_origin     SV40 ori: SV40 origin of replication
   5237..5255    -  promoter       T7 promoter: promoter for bacteriophage T7 RNA polymerase
   5263..5418    +  CDS            lacZα (fragment): LacZα fragment of β-galactosidase; lacZ fragment
   5423..5851    +  rep_origin     f1 ori (sequence partly withheld): f1 bacteriophage origin of replication; arrow indicates direction of (+) strand synthesis
   5904..6008    +  promoter       AmpR promoter: bla
   6009..6869    +  CDS            AmpR: β-lactamase; bla; confers resistance to ampicillin, carbenicillin, and related antibiotics
   7040..7628    +  rep_origin     ori: high-copy-number ColE1/pMB1/pBR322/pUC origin of replication
   7811..7903    +  CDS            lacI (fragment): lac repressor; lacI; The lac repressor binds to the lac operator to inhibit transcription in E. coli. This inhibition can be relieved by adding lactose or isopropyl-β-D-thiogalactopyranoside (IPTG).
   7916..7937    +  protein_bind   CAP binding site: CAP binding activates transcription in the presence of cAMP. E. coli catabolite activator protein
   7952..7982    +  promoter       lac promoter: promoter for the E. coli lac operon
   7990..8006    +  protein_bind   lac operator: The lac repressor binds to the lac operator to inhibit transcription in E. coli. This inhibition can be relieved by adding lactose or isopropyl-β-D-thiogalactopyranoside (IPTG). lac repressor encoded by lacI
   8051..8069    +  promoter       T3 promoter: promoter for bacteriophage T3 RNA polymerase
   8097..8323    +  promoter       RSV promoter: Rous sarcoma virus enhancer/promoter
>Addgene plasmid #199634 | sgCTRL-puro | addgene full sequence | sequence record 394129 | Addgene NGS Result
GGGTCTCTCTGGTTAGACCAGATCTGAGCCTGGGAGCTCTCTGGCTAACTAGGGAACCCACTGCTTAAGC
CTCAATAAAGCTTGCCTTGAGTGCTTCAAGTAGTGTGTGCCCGTCTGTTGTGTGACTCTGGTAACTAGAG
ATCCCTCAGACCCTTTTAGTCAGTGTGGAAAATCTCTAGCAGTGGCGCCCGAACAGGGACTTGAAAGCGA
AAGGGAAACCAGAGGAGCTCTCTCGACGCAGGACTCGGCTTGCTGAAGCGCGCACGGCAAGAGGCGAGGG
GCGGCGACTGGTGAGTACGCCAAAAATTTTGACTAGCGGAGGCTAGAAGGAGAGAGATGGGTGCGAGAGC
GTCAGTATTAAGCGGGGGAGAATTAGATCGCGATGGGAAAAAATTCGGTTAAGGCCAGGGGGAAAGAAAA
AATATAAATTAAAACATATAGTATGGGCAAGCAGGGAGCTAGAACGATTCGCAGTTAATCCTGGCCTGTT
AGAAACATCAGAAGGCTGTAGACAAATACTGGGACAGCTACAACCATCCCTTCAGACAGGATCAGAAGAA
CTTAGATCATTATATAATACAGTAGCAACCCTCTATTGTGTGCATCAAAGGATAGAGATAAAAGACACCA
AGGAAGCTTTAGACAAGATAGAGGAAGAGCAAAACAAAAGTAAGACCACCGCACAGCAAGCGGCCGCTGA
TCTTCAGACCTGGAGGAGGAGATATGAGGGACAATTGGAGAAGTGAATTATATAAATATAAAGTAGTAAA
AATTGAACCATTAGGAGTAGCACCCACCAAGGCAAAGAGAAGAGTGGTGCAGAGAGAAAAAAGAGCAGTG
GGAATAGGAGCTTTGTTCCTTGGGTTCTTGGGAGCAGCAGGAAGCACTATGGGCGCAGCGTCAATGACGC
TGACGGTACAGGCCAGACAATTATTGTCTGGTATAGTGCAGCAGCAGAACAATTTGCTGAGGGCTATTGA
GGCGCAACAGCATCTGTTGCAACTCACAGTCTGGGGCATCAAGCAGCTCCAGGCAAGAATCCTGGCTGTG
GAAAGATACCTAAAGGATCAACAGCTCCTGGGGATTTGGGGTTGCTCTGGAAAACTCATTTGCACCACTG
CTGTGCCTTGGAATGCTAGTTGGAGTAATAAATCTCTGGAACAGATTTGGAATCACACGACCTGGATGGA
GTGGGACAGAGAAATTAACAATTACACAAGCTTAATACACTCCTTAATTGAAGAATCGCAAAACCAGCAA
GAAAAGAATGAACAAGAATTATTGGAATTAGATAAATGGGCAAGTTTGTGGAATTGGTTTAACATAACAA
ATTGGCTGTGGTATATAAAATTATTCATAATGATAGTAGGAGGCTTGGTAGGTTTAAGAATAGTTTTTGC
TGTACTTTCTATAGTGAATAGAGTTAGGCAGGGATATTCACCATTATCGTTTCAGACCCACCTCCCAACC
CCGAGGGGACCCAGAGAGGGCCTATTTCCCATGATTCCTTCATATTTGCATATACGATACAAGGCTGTTA
GAGAGATAATTAGAATTAATTTGACTGTAAACACAAAGATATTAGTACAAAATACGTGACGTAGAAAGTA
ATAATTTCTTGGGTAGTTTGCAGTTTTAAAATTATGTTTTAAAATGGACTATCATATGCTTACCGTAACT
TGAAAGTATTTCGATTTCTTGGCTTTATATATCTTGTGGAAAGGACGAAACACCGTGCCCCACCCCAGTG
CTCAGGTTTTAGAGCTAGAAATAGCAAGTTAAAATAAGGCTAGTCCGTTATCAACTTGAAAAAGTGGCAC
CGAGTCGGTGCTTTTTTAAGCTTGGCGTAACTAGATCTTGAGACAAATGGCAGTATTCATCCACAATTTT
AAAAGAAAAGGGGGGATTGGGGGGTACAGTGCAGGGGAAAGAATAGTAGACATAATAGCAACAGACATAC
AAACTAAAGAATTACAAAAACAAATTACAAAAATTCAAAATTTTCGGGTTTATTACAGGGACAGCAGAGA
TCCACTTTGGCGCCGGCTCGAGGGGGCCCGGGTGCAAAGATGGATAAAGTTTTAAACAGAGAGGAATCTT
TGCAGCTAATGGACCTTCTAGGTCTTGAAAGGAGTGGGAATTGGCTCCGGTGCCCGTCAGTGGGCAGAGC
GCACATCGCCCACAGTCCCCGAGAAGTTGGGGGGAGGGGTCGGCAATTGATCCGGTGCCTAGAGAAGGTG
GCGCGGGGTAAACTGGGAAAGTGATGTCGTGTACTGGCTCCGCCTTTTTCCCGAGGGTGGGGGAGAACCG
TATATAAGTGCAGTAGTCGCCGTGAACGTTCTTTTTCGCAACGGGTTTGCCGCCAGAACACAGGTAAGTG
CCGTGTGTGGTTCCCGCGGGCCTGGCCTCTTTACGGGTTATGGCCCTTGCGTGCCTTGAATTACTTCCAC
CTGGCTGCAGTACGTGATTCTTGATCCCGAGCTTCGGGTTGGAAGTGGGTGGGAGAGTTCGAGGCCTTGC
GCTTAAGGAGCCCCTTCGCCTCGTGCTTGAGTTGAGGCCTGGCCTGGGCGCTGGGGCCGCCGCGTGCGAA
TCTGGTGGCACCTTCGCGCCTGTCTCGCTGCTTTCGATAAGTCTCTAGCCATTTAAAATTTTTGATGACC
TGCTGCGACGCTTTTTTTCTGGCAAGATAGTCTTGTAAATGCGGGCCAAGATCTGCACACTGGTATTTCG
GTTTTTGGGGCCGCGGGCGGCGACGGGGCCCGTGCGTCCCAGCGCACATGTTCGGCGAGGCGGGGCCTGC
GAGCGCGGCCACCGAGAATCGGACGGGGGTAGTCTCAAGCTGGCCGGCCTGCTCTGGTGCCTGGCCTCGC
GCCGCCGTGTATCGCCCCGCCCTGGGCGGCAAGGCTGGCCCGGTCGGCACCAGTTGCGTGAGCGGAAAGA
TGGCCGCTTCCCGGCCCTGCTGCAGGGAGCTCAAAATGGAGGACGCGGCGCTCGGGAGAGCGGGCGGGTG
AGTCACCCACACAAAGGAAAAGGGCCTTTCCGTCCTCAGCCGTCGCTTCATGTGACTCCACGGAGTACCG
GGCGCCGTCCAGGCACCTCGATTAGTTCTCGAGCTTTTGGAGTACGTCGTCTTTAGGTTGGGGGGAGGGG
TTTTATGCGATGGAGTTTCCCCACACTGAGTGGGTGGAGACTGAAGTTAGGCCAGCTTGGCACTTGATGT
AATTCTCCTTGGAATTTGCCCTTTTTGAGTTTGGATCTTGGTTCATTCTCAAGCCTCAGACAGTGGTTCA
AAGTTTTTTTCTTCCATTTCAGGTGTCGTGACGTACGGCCACCATGACCGAGTACAAGCCCACGGTGCGC
CTCGCCACCCGCGACGACGTCCCCAGGGCCGTACGCACCCTCGCCGCCGCGTTCGCCGACTACCCCGCCA
CGCGCCACACCGTCGATCCGGACCGCCACATCGAGCGGGTCACCGAGCTGCAAGAACTCTTCCTCACGCG
CGTCGGGCTCGACATCGGCAAGGTGTGGGTCGCGGACGACGGCGCCGCCGTGGCGGTCTGGACCACGCCG
GAGAGCGTCGAAGCGGGGGCGGTGTTCGCCGAGATCGGCCCGCGCATGGCCGAGTTGAGCGGTTCCCGGC
TGGCCGCGCAGCAACAGATGGAAGGCCTCCTGGCGCCGCACCGGCCCAAGGAGCCCGCGTGGTTCCTGGC
CACCGTCGGAGTCTCGCCCGACCACCAGGGCAAGGGTCTGGGCAGCGCCGTCGTGCTCCCCGGAGTGGAG
GCGGCCGAGCGCGCCGGGGTGCCCGCCTTCCTGGAGACCTCCGCGCCCCGCAACCTCCCCTTCTACGAGC
GGCTCGGCTTCACCGTCACCGCCGACGTCGAGGTGCCCGAAGGACCGCGCACCTGGTGCATGACCCGCAA
GCCCGGTGCCTGAACGCGTTAAGTCGACAATCAACCTCTGGATTACAAAATTTGTGAAAGATTGACTGGT
ATTCTTAACTATGTTGCTCCTTTTACGCTATGTGGATACGCTGCTTTAATGCCTTTGTATCATGCTATTG
CTTCCCGTATGGCTTTCATTTTCTCCTCCTTGTATAAATCCTGGTTGCTGTCTCTTTATGAGGAGTTGTG
GCCCGTTGTCAGGCAACGTGGCGTGGTGTGCACTGTGTTTGCTGACGCAACCCCCACTGGTTGGGGCATT
GCCACCACCTGTCAGCTCCTTTCCGGGACTTTCGCTTTCCCCCTCCCTATTGCCACGGCGGAACTCATCG
CCGCCTGCCTTGCCCGCTGCTGGACAGGGGCTCGGCTGTTGGGCACTGACAATTCCGTGGTGTTGTCGGG
GAAATCATCGTCCTTTCCTTGGCTGCTCGCCTGTGTTGCCACCTGGATTCTGCGCGGGACGTCCTTCTGC
TACGTCCCTTCGGCCCTCAATCCAGCGGACCTTCCTTCCCGCGGCCTGCTGCCGGCTCTGCGGCCTCTTC
CGCGTCTTCGCCTTCGCCCTCAGACGAGTCGGATCTCCCTTTGGGCCGCCTCCCCGCGTCGACTTTAAGA
CCAATGACTTACAAGGCAGCTGTAGATCTTAGCCACTTTTTAAAAGAAAAGGGGGGACTGGAAGGGCTAA
TTCACTCCCAACGAAGACAAGATCTGCTTTTTGCTTGTACTGGGTCTCTCTGGTTAGACCAGATCTGAGC
CTGGGAGCTCTCTGGCTAACTAGGGAACCCACTGCTTAAGCCTCAATAAAGCTTGCCTTGAGTGCTTCAA
GTAGTGTGTGCCCGTCTGTTGTGTGACTCTGGTAACTAGAGATCCCTCAGACCCTTTTAGTCAGTGTGGA
AAATCTCTAGCAGTACGTATAGTAGTTCATGTCATCTTATTATTCAGTATTTATAACTTGCAAAGAAATG
AATATCAGAGAGTGAGAGGAACTTGTTTATTGCAGCTTATAATGGTTACAAATAAAGCAATAGCATCACA
AATTTCACAAATAAAGCATTTTTTTCACTGCATTCTAGTTGTGGTTTGTCCAAACTCATCAATGTATCTT
ATCATGTCTGGCTCTAGCTATCCCGCCCCTAACTCCGCCCATCCCGCCCCTAACTCCGCCCAGTTCCGCC
CATTCTCCGCCCCATGGCTGACTAATTTTTTTTATTTATGCAGAGGCCGAGGCCGCCTCGGCCTCTGAGC
TATTCCAGAAGTAGTGAGGAGGCTTTTTTGGAGGCCTAGGGACGTACCCAATTCGCCCTATAGTGAGTCG
TATTACGCGCGCTCACTGGCCGTCGTTTTACAACGTCGTGACTGGGAAAACCCTGGCGTTACCCAACTTA
ATCGCCTTGCAGCACATCCCCCTTTCGCCAGCTGGCGTAATAGCGAAGAGGCCCGCACCGATCGCCCTTC
CCAACAGTTGCGCAGCCTGAATGGCGAATGGG
[124 nt withheld, positions 5423-5546]
C
[91 nt withheld, positions 5548-5638]
A
[49 nt withheld, positions 5640-5688]
CCTTTGACGTTGGAGTCCACGTTCTTT
[37 nt withheld, positions 5716-5752]
ACCCTATCTCGGTCTATTCTTTTGATTTATAAGGGATTTTGCCGATTTCGGCCTATTGGTTAAAAAATGA
GCTGATTTAACAAAAATTTAACGCGAATTTTAACAAAATATTAACGCTTACAATTTAGGTGGCACTTTTC
GGGGAAATGTGCGCGGAACCCCTATTTGTTTATTTTTCTAAATACATTCAAATATGTATCCGCTCATGAG
ACAATAACCCTGATAAATGCTTCAATAATATTGAAAAAGGAAGAGTATGAGTATTCAACATTTCCGTGTC
GCCCTTATTCCCTTTTTTGCGGCATTTTGCCTTCCTGTTTTTGCTCACCCAGAAACGCTGGTGAAAGTAA
AAGATGCTGAAGATCAGTTGGGTGCACGAGTGGGTTACATCGAACTGGATCTCAACAGCGGTAAGATCCT
TGAGAGTTTTCGCCCCGAAGAACGTTTTCCAATGATGAGCACTTTTAAAGTTCTGCTATGTGGCGCGGTA
TTATCCCGTATTGACGCCGGGCAAGAGCAACTCGGTCGCCGCATACACTATTCTCAGAATGACTTGGTTG
AGTACTCACCAGTCACAGAAAAGCATCTTACGGATGGCATGACAGTAAGAGAATTATGCAGTGCTGCCAT
AACCATGAGTGATAACACTGCGGCCAACTTACTTCTGACAACGATCGGAGGACCGAAGGAGCTAACCGCT
TTTTTGCACAACATGGGGGATCATGTAACTCGCCTTGATCGTTGGGAACCGGAGCTGAATGAAGCCATAC
CAAACGACGAGCGTGACACCACGATGCCTGTAGCAATGGCAACAACGTTGCGCAAACTATTAACTGGCGA
ACTACTTACTCTAGCTTCCCGGCAACAATTAATAGACTGGATGGAGGCGGATAAAGTTGCAGGACCACTT
CTGCGCTCGGCCCTTCCGGCTGGCTGGTTTATTGCTGATAAATCTGGAGCCGGTGAGCGTGGGTCTCGCG
GTATCATTGCAGCACTGGGGCCAGATGGTAAGCCCTCCCGTATCGTAGTTATCTACACGACGGGGAGTCA
GGCAACTATGGATGAACGAAATAGACAGATCGCTGAGATAGGTGCCTCACTGATTAAGCATTGGTAACTG
TCAGACCAAGTTTACTCATATATACTTTAGATTGATTTAAAACTTCATTTTTAATTTAAAAGGATCTAGG
TGAAGATCCTTTTTGATAATCTCATGACCAAAATCCCTTAACGTGAGTTTTCGTTCCACTGAGCGTCAGA
CCCCGTAGAAAAGATCAAAGGATCTTCTTGAGATCCTTTTTTTCTGCGCGTAATCTGCTGCTTGCAAACA
AAAAAACCACCGCTACCAGCGGTGGTTTGTTTGCCGGATCAAGAGCTACCAACTCTTTTTCCGAAGGTAA
CTGGCTTCAGCAGAGCGCAGATACCAAATACTGTTCTTCTAGTGTAGCCGTAGTTAGGCCACCACTTCAA
GAACTCTGTAGCACCGCCTACATACCTCGCTCTGCTAATCCTGTTACCAGTGGCTGCTGCCAGTGGCGAT
AAGTCGTGTCTTACCGGGTTGGACTCAAGACGATAGTTACCGGATAAGGCGCAGCGGTCGGGCTGAACGG
GGGGTTCGTGCACACAGCCCAGCTTGGAGCGAACGACCTACACCGAACTGAGATACCTACAGCGTGAGCT
ATGAGAAAGCGCCACGCTTCCCGAAGGGAGAAAGGCGGACAGGTATCCGGTAAGCGGCAGGGTCGGAACA
GGAGAGCGCACGAGGGAGCTTCCAGGGGGAAACGCCTGGTATCTTTATAGTCCTGTCGGGTTTCGCCACC
TCTGACTTGAGCGTCGATTTTTGTGATGCTCGTCAGGGGGGCGGAGCCTATGGAAAAACGCCAGCAACGC
GGCCTTTTTACGGTTCCTGGCCTTTTGCTGGCCTTTTGCTCACATGTTCTTTCCTGCGTTATCCCCTGAT
TCTGTGGATAACCGTATTACCGCCTTTGAGTGAGCTGATACCGCTCGCCGCAGCCGAACGACCGAGCGCA
GCGAGTCAGTGAGCGAGGAAGCGGAAGAGCGCCCAATACGCAAACCGCCTCTCCCCGCGCGTTGGCCGAT
TCATTAATGCAGCTGGCACGACAGGTTTCCCGACTGGAAAGCGGGCAGTGAGCGCAACGCAATTAATGTG
AGTTAGCTCACTCATTAGGCACCCCAGGCTTTACACTTTATGCTTCCGGCTCGTATGTTGTGTGGAATTG
TGAGCGGATAACAATTTCACACAGGAAACAGCTATGACCATGATTACGCCAAGCGCGCAATTAACCCTCA
CTAAAGGGAACAAAAGCTGGAGCTGCAAGCTTAATGTAGTCTTATGCAATACTCTTGTAGTCTTGCAACA
TGGTAACGATGAGTTAGCAACATGCCTTACAAGGAGAGAAAAAGCACCGTGCATGCCGATTGGTGGAAGT
AAGGTGGTACGATCGTGCCTTATTAGGAAGGCAACAGACGGGTCTGACATGGATTGGACGAACCACTGAA
TTGCCGCATTGCAGAGATATTGTATTTAAGTGCCTAGCTCGATACATAAAC
